>Addgene plasmid #195152 | SiRES COR1C ACT--Halo | addgene full sequence | sequence record 384510 | Addgene NGS Result
TAGTTATTAATAGTAATCAATTACGGGGTCATTAGTTCATAGCCCATATATGGAGTTCCGCGTTACATAA
CTTACGGTAAATGGCCCGCCTGGCTGACCGCCCAACGGCCCCCGCCCATTGACGTCAATAATGACGTATG
TTCCCATAGTAACGCCAATAGGGACTTTCCATTGACGTCAATGGGTGGAGTATTTACGGTAAACTGCCCA
CTTGGCAGTACATCAAGTGTATCATATGCCAAGTACGCCCCCTATTGACGTCAATGACGGTAAATGGCCC
GCCTGGCATTATGCCCAGTACATGACCTTATGGGACTTTCCTACTTGGCAGTACATCTACGTATTAGTCA
TCGCTATTACCATGGTGATGCGGTTTTGGCAGTACATCAATGGGCGTGGATAGCGGTTTGACTCACGGGG
ATTTCCAAGTCTCCACCCCATTGACGTCAATGGGAGTTTGTTTTGGCACCAAAATCAACGGGACTTTCCA
AAATGTCGTAACAACTCCGCCCCATTGACGCAAATGGGCGGTAGGCGTGTACGGTGGGAGGTCTATATAA
GCAGAGCTGGTTTAGTGAACCGTCAGATCCGCTAGCGCTACCGGACTCAGATCTCGAGCTCAAGCTTCGA
ATTCGATTACGATGAGGCGAGTGGTACGACAGAGTAAATTCCGCCACGTGTTTGGGCAAGCGGTGAAGAA
TGACCAGTGCTATGATGACATCGACGTTTCTCGTGTGACCTGGGATAGTTCCTTTTGTGCTGTCAATCCC
AGATTTGTTGCCATAATCATAGAGGCAAGTGGGGGAGGAGCGTTCCTTGTCCTCCCTCTGCATAAAACCG
GGCGCATCGACAAATCTTACCCTACAGTATGTGGCCACACAGGACCAGTGCTGGACATAGACTGGTGCCC
ACATAACGATCAGGTCATTGCCAGCGGTTCAGAGGACTGCACGGTCATGGTATGGCAGATCCCAGAAAAT
GGACTCACCCTTTCCCTGACTGAACCTGTGGTGATTTTGGAAGGCCACTCAAAGAGAGTCGGCATCGTGG
CTTGGCATCCAACGGCCCGCAATGTGCTTCTTAGTGCAGGCTGTGATAATGCCATTATCATCTGGAATGT
GGGAACAGGGGAAGCCCTTATAAACTTGGACGATATGCATTCAGACATGATTTACAATGTGAGCTGGAAC
CGGAATGGCAGTCTGATCTGCACAGCTTCCAAAGACAAGAAAGTGAGAGTCATTGATCCCAGGAAACAAG
AGATTGTTGCTGAGAAGGAGAAAGCACATGAAGGAGCAAGACCCATGAGAGCCATCTTCCTGGCCGATGG
CAATGTCTTCACCACTGGGTTCAGCCGCATGAGCGAGCGGCAGCTGGCTCTCTGGAATCCGAAAAATATG
CAGGAACCAATTGCTCTTCATGAGATGGACACTAGCAATGGGGTGTTGCTGCCTTTCTATGACCCTGACA
CCAGCATCATTTACTTATGTGGAAAGGGTGACAGCAGTATTCGCTATTTTGAGATCACGGATGAATCCCC
GTACGTCCACTACCTCAACACATTCAGCAGCAAGGAGCCTCAGAGAGGGATGGGTTACATGCCCAAGAGG
GGACTTGATGTTAACAAATGTGAGATTGCCAGATTCTTCAAACTTCATGAGAGAAAGTGTGAACCTATTA
TTATGACTGTTCCCAGGAAGTCTGACCTTTTCCAAGATGACCTGTATCCTGACACAGCGGGGCCAGAGGC
CGCGCTGGAGGCAGAAGAGTGGTTCGAAGGCAAGAATGCAGACCCAATCCTCATCTCCTTGAAGCACGGG
TACATTCCAGGCAAAAATAGAGACCTGAAAGTCGTCAAGAAGAACATTCTGGATAGCAAGCCCACTGCAA
ACGAGGAGTGCGACCTGATCAGCATCCCCGAGGAAACCACAGACACGGCCAGTGTGCAAAATGAAGCCAA
GTTGGATGAGATTTTAAAAGAGATCAAATCTATAAAAGACACAATCTGCAACCAGGACGAACGGATCTCC
AAGTTAGAACAGCAGATGGCAAAGATAGCAGCCGGATCCACCGGTATGGCAGAAATCGGTACTGGCTTTC
CATTCGACCCCCATTATGTGGAAGTCCTGGGCGAGCGCATGCACTACGTCGATGTTGGTCCGCGCGATGG
CACCCCTGTGCTGTTCCTGCACGGTAACCCGACCTCCTCCTACGTGTGGCGCAACATCATCCCGCATGTT
GCACCGACCCATCGCTGCATTGCTCCAGACCTGATCGGTATGGGCAAATCCGACAAACCAGACCTGGGTT
ATTTCTTCGACGACCACGTCCGCTTCATGGATGCCTTCATCGAAGCCCTGGGTCTGGAAGAGGTCGTCCT
GGTCATTCACGACTGGGGCTCCGCTCTGGGTTTCCACTGGGCCAAGCGCAATCCAGAGCGCGTCAAAGGT
ATTGCATTTATGGAGTTCATCCGCCCTATCCCGACCTGGGACGAATGGCCAGAATTTGCCCGCGAGACCT
TCCAGGCCTTCCGCACCACCGACGTCGGCCGCAAGCTGATCATCGATCAGAACGTTTTTATCGAGGGTAC
GCTGCCGATGGGTGTCGTCCGCCCGCTGACTGAAGTCGAGATGGACCATTACCGCGAGCCGTTCCTGAAT
CCTGTTGACCGCGAGCCACTGTGGCGCTTCCCAAACGAGCTGCCAATCGCCGGTGAGCCAGCGAACATCG
TCGCGCTGGTCGAAGAATACATGGACTGGCTGCACCAGTCCCCTGTCCCGAAGCTGCTGTTCTGGGGCAC
CCCAGGCGTTCTGATCCCACCGGCCGAAGCCGCTCGCCTGGCCAAAAGCCTGCCTAACTGCAAGGCTGTG
GACATCGGCCCGGGTCTGAATCTGCTGCAAGAAGACAACCCGGACCTGATCGGCAGCGAGATCGCGCGCT
GGCTGTCGACGCTCGAGATTTCCGGCTGAGCGGCCGCGACTCTAGATCATAATCAGCCATACCACATTTG
TAGAGGTTTTACTTGCTTTAAAAAACCTCCCACACCTCCCCCTGAACCTGAAACATAAAATGAATGCAAT
TGTTGTTGTTAACTTGTTTATTGCAGCTTATAATGGTTACAAATAAAGCAATAGCATCACAAATTTCACA
AATAAAGCATTTTTTTCACTGCATTCTAGTTGTGGTTTGTCCAAACTCATCAATGTATCTTAAGGCGTAA
ATTGTAAGCGTTAATATTTTGTTAAAATTCGCGTTAAATTTTTGTTAAATCAGCTCATTTTTTAACCAAT
AGGCCGAAATCGGCAAAATCCCTTATAAATCAAAAGAATAGACCGAGATAGGGT
[37 nt withheld, positions 3345-3381]
AAAGAACGTGGACTCCAACGTCAAAGG
[49 nt withheld, positions 3409-3457]
T
[91 nt withheld, positions 3459-3549]
G
[124 nt withheld, positions 3551-3674]
CAGGTGGCACTTTTCGGGGAAATGTGCGCGGAACCCCTATTTGTTTATTTTTCTAAATACATTCAAATAT
GTATCCGCTCATGAGACAATAACCCTGATAAATGCTTCAATAATATTGAAAAAGGAAGAGTCCTGAGGCG
GAAAGAACCAGCTGTGGAATGTGTGTCAGTTAGGGTGTGGAAAGTCCCCAGGCTCCCCAGCAGGCAGAAG
TATGCAAAGCATGCATCTCAATTAGTCAGCAACCRKRKKYSSAAAGTCCCCAGGCTCCCCAGCAGGCAGA
AGTATGCAAAGCATGCATCTCAATTAGTCAGCAACCATAGTCCCGCCCCTAACTCCGCCCATCCCGCCCC
TAACTCCGCCCAGTTCCGCCCATTCTCCGCCCCATGGCTGACTAATTTTTTTTATTTATGCAGAGGCCGA
GGCCGCCTCGGCCTCTGAGCTATTCCAGAAGTAGTGAGGAGGCTTTTTTGGAGGCCTAGGCTTTTGCAAA
GATCGATCAAGAGACAGGATGAGGATCGTTTCGCATGATTGAACAAGATGGATTGCACGCAGGTTCTCCG
GCCGCTTGGGTGGAGAGGCTATTCGGCTATGACTGGGCACAACAGACAATCGGCTGCTCTGATGCCGCCG
TGTTCCGGCTGTCAGCGCAGGGGCGCCCGGTTCTTTTTGTCAAGACCGACCTGTCCGGTGCCCTGAATGA
ACTGCAAGACGAGGCAGCGCGGCTATCGTGGCTGGCCACGACGGGCGTTCCTTGCGCAGCTGTGCTCGAC
GTTGTCACTGAAGCGGGAAGGGACTGGCTGCTATTGGGCGAAGTGCCGGGGCAGGATCTCCTGTCATCTC
ACCTTGCTCCTGCCGAGAAAGTATCCATCATGGCTGATGCAATGCGGCGGCTGCATACGCTTGATCCGGC
TACCTGCCCATTCGACCACCAAGCGAAACATCGCATCGAGCGAGCACGTACTCGGATGGAAGCCGGTCTT
GTCGATCAGGATGATCTGGACGAAGAGCATCAGGGGCTCGCGCCAGCCGAACTGTTCGCCAGGCTCAAGG
CGAGCATGCCCGACGGCGAGGATCTCGTCGTGACCCATGGCGATGCCTGCTTGCCGAATATCATGGTGGA
AAATGGCCGCTTTTCTGGATTCATCGACTGTGGCCGGCTGGGTGTGGCGGACCGCTATCAGGACATAGCG
TTGGCTACCCGTGATATTGCTGAAGAGCTTGGCGGCGAATGGGCTGACCGCTTCCTCGTGCTTTACGGTA
TCGCCGCTCCCGATTCGCAGCGCATCGCCTTCTATCGCCTTCTTGACGAGTTCTTCTGAGCGGGACTCTG
GGGTTCGAAATGACCGACCAAGCGACGCCCAACCTGCCATCACGAGATTTCGATTCCACCGCCGCCTTCT
ATGAAAGGTTGGGCTTCGGAATCGTTTTCCGGGACGCCGGCTGGATGATCCTCCAGCGCGGGGATCTCAT
GCTGGAGTTCTTCGCCCACCCTAGGGGGAGGCTAACTGAAACACGGAAGGAGACAATACCGGAAGGAACC
CGCGCTATGACGGCAATAAAAAGACAGAATAAAACGCACGGTGTTGGGTCGTTTGTTCATAAACGCGGGG
TTCGGTCCCAGGGCTGGCACTCTGTCGATACCCCACCGAGACCCCATTGGGGCCAATACGCCCGCGTTTC
TTCCTTTTCCCCACCCCACCCCCCAAGTTCGGGTGAAGGCCCAGGGCTCGCAGCCAACGTCGGGGCGGCA
GGCCCTGCCATAGCCTCAGGTTACTCATATATACTTTAGATTGATTTAAAACTTCATTTTTAATTTAAAA
GGATCTAGGTGAAGATCCTTTTTGATAATCTCATGACCAAAATCCCTTAACGTGAGTTTTCGTTCCACTG
AGCGTCAGACCCCGTAGAAAAGATCAAAGGATCTTCTTGAGATCCTTTTTTTCTGCGCGTAATCTGCTGC
TTGCAAACAAAAAAACCACCGCTACCAGCGGTGGTTTGTTTGCCGGATCAAGAGCTACCAACTCTTTTTC
CGAAGGTAACTGGCTTCAGCAGAGCGCAGATACCAAATACTGTTCTTCTAGTGTAGCCGTAGTTAGGCCA
CCACTTCAAGAACTCTGTAGCACCGCCTACATACCTCGCTCTGCTAATCCTGTTACCAGTGGCTGCTGCC
AGTGGCGATAAGTCGTGTCTTACCGGGTTGGACTCAAGACGATAGTTACCGGATAAGGCGCAGCGGTCGG
GCTGAACGGGGGGTTCGTGCACACAGCCCAGCTTGGAGCGAACGACCTACACCGAACTGAGATACCTACA
GCGTGAGCTATGAGAAAGCGCCACGCTTCCCGAAGGGAGAAAGGCGGACAGGTATCCGGTAAGCGGCAGG
GTCGGAACAGGAGAGCGCACGAGGGAGCTTCCAGGGGGAAACGCCTGGTATCTTTATAGTCCTGTCGGGT
TTCGCCACCTCTGACTTGAGCGTCGATTTTTGTGATGCTCGTCAGGGGGGCGGAGCCTATGGAAAAACGC
CAGCAACGCGGCCTTTTTACGGTTCCTGGCCTTTTGCTGGCCTTTTGCTCACATGTTCTTTCCTGCGTTA
TCCCCTGATTCTGTGGATAACCGTATTACCGCCATGCAT
Features (pLannotate 1.2.2; 16 found; start..end, strand, type, name):
      1..364     +  enhancer       CMV enhancer: human cytomegalovirus immediate early enhancer
    365..568     +  promoter       CMV promoter: human cytomegalovirus (CMV) immediate early promoter
    591..634     +  misc_feature   MCS (fragment): multiple cloning site
    642..2063    +  CDS            CORO1C: COR1C_HUMAN - Also known as CRN2 From Homo sapiens (Human).
   2076..2966    +  CDS            HaloTag®: modified bacterial dehalogenase that forms covalent bonds with chloroalkane derivatives
   2985..3068    +  CDS            large T antigen (fragment): large T antigen from SV40 (simian virus 40)
   3091..3212    +  polyA_signal   SV40 poly(A) signal: SV40 polyadenylation signal
   3246..3674    -  rep_origin     f1 ori (sequence partly withheld): f1 bacteriophage origin of replication; arrow indicates direction of (+) strand synthesis
   3701..3805    +  promoter       AmpR promoter: bla
   3848..3918    +  promoter       SV40 promoter (fragment): SV40 enhancer and early promoter
   3946..4156    +  promoter       SV40 promoter: SV40 early promoter
   4199..4993    +  CDS            NeoR/KanR: aminoglycoside phosphotransferase from Tn5; aph(3')-II (or nptII); confers resistance to neomycin, kanamycin, and G418 (Geneticin®)
   5014..5166    +  CDS            ble (fragment): BLE_KLEPN - Experimental evidence at protein level: Swiss-Prot protein existence level 1. Binding protein with a strong affinity to the bleomycin family of antibiotics. Binds to CL990; an antimitotic-antibiotic compound. From Klebsiella pneumoniae.
   5225..5272    +  polyA_signal   HSV TK poly(A) signal: herpes simplex virus thymidine kinase polyadenylation signal (Cole and Stacy, 1985)
   5363..5379    -  polyA_signal   bGH poly(A) signal (fragment): bovine growth hormone polyadenylation signal
   5601..6189    +  rep_origin     ori: high-copy-number ColE1/pMB1/pBR322/pUC origin of replication
