[The description below was written by a language model from this plasmid's Addgene catalogue record and pLannotate feature annotations shown in this document.]
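Description:
SiRES COR1C ACT--Halo is a mammalian expression plasmid of about 6.3 kb built on a Halo Tag N1 backbone, an N1-style vector in which the gene of interest is placed upstream of the tag so that the tag ends up at the C-terminus of the protein. It is maintained in E. coli through a high-copy ColE1/pUC-type origin and selected with kanamycin. The single NeoR/KanR gene (Tn5 aminoglycoside phosphotransferase) sits behind both a bacterial bla-type promoter and the SV40 early promoter and is terminated by the HSV TK polyadenylation signal, so the same marker can also confer G418 resistance in mammalian cells. An f1 origin is also present. The short large T antigen, ble and bGH poly(A) fragments in the annotation appear to be backbone remnants rather than functional elements.

The payload is human CORO1C (coronin 1C), driven by the CMV immediate-early enhancer and promoter. It is followed directly by the HaloTag coding sequence and an SV40 polyadenylation signal, which is consistent with a coronin 1C–HaloTag fusion. HaloTag is a modified bacterial dehalogenase that bonds covalently to chloroalkane ligands, allowing the fusion protein to be labelled with cell-permeable fluorescent dyes for microscopy. According to the record, the insert carries mutations that make the transcript resistant to siRNA and that remove actin binding, although the specific changes are not listed. The stated purpose is imaging COR1C. The siRNA-resistant design suggests use in knockdown-and-rescue experiments, where endogenous coronin 1C is depleted and the actin-binding-deficient variant is expressed in its place, so that its localisation and function can be examined.
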