Addgene plasmid #195152: SiRES COR1C ACT--Halo
Purpose: image COR1C
Depositing lab: Gia Voeltz. Depositing organization: University of Colorado, Boulder. Publication: Coronin 1C restricts endosomal branched actin to organize ER contact and endosome fission. Striepen JF, Voeltz GK. J Cell Biol. 2022 Aug 1;221(8). pii: 213342. doi: 10.1083/jcb.202110089. Epub 2022 Jul 8. PubMed 35802042.
Backbone
  Vector backbone: Halo Tag N1
  Vector type: Mammalian Expression
Growth in bacteria
  Bacterial resistance: Kanamycin, 50 μg/mL
  Growth temperature: 37°C
  Growth strain: DH5alpha
  Copy number: High Copy
Gene/Insert
  Gene/Insert name: CORO1C
  Species: H. sapiens (human)
  Mutation: mutations to make si RNA resistant and remove actin binding
  Entrez Gene: CORO1C (a.k.a. HCRNN4)
  Cloning method: Restriction Enzyme; 5′ cloning site Unknown (unknown if destroyed)
Terms and licenses: Academic/Nonprofit Terms; Industry Terms: Not Available to Industry
How to cite: SiRES COR1C ACT--Halo was a gift from Gia Voeltz (Addgene plasmid # 195152 ; http://n2t.net/addgene:195152 ; RRID:Addgene_195152)
